Addgene plasmid #131611: pMXs-Gfi1b
Purpose: expression of mouse Gfi1b in mammalian cells
Depositing lab: Kateri Moore & Filipe Pereira. Depositing organization: Icahn School of Medicine at Mount Sinai. Publication: Induction of a hemogenic program in mouse fibroblasts. Pereira CF, Chang B, Qiu J, Niu X, Papatsenko D, Hendry CE, Clark NR, Nomura-Kitabayashi A, Kovacic JC, Ma'ayan A, Schaniel C, Lemischka IR, Moore K. Cell Stem Cell. 2013 Aug 1;13(2):205-18. doi: 10.1016/j.stem.2013.05.024. Epub 2013 Jun 13. PubMed 23770078.
Backbone
  Vector backbone: pMXs
  Backbone size w/o insert (bp): 4600
  Total vector size (bp): 5590
  Vector type: Mammalian Expression, Retroviral
Growth in bacteria
  Bacterial resistance: Ampicillin, 100 μg/mL
  Growth temperature: 37°C
  Growth strain: NEB Stable
  Copy number: High Copy
Gene/Insert
  Gene/Insert name: Gfi1b
  Species: M. musculus (mouse)
  Insert size (bp): 990
  Entrez Gene: Gfi1b (a.k.a. Gfi-1B)
  Cloning method: Restriction Enzyme; 5′ cloning site EcoRI (unknown if destroyed); 3′ cloning site BamHI (unknown if destroyed)
  Sequencing primers: 5′ gacggcatcgcagcttggat
Terms and licenses: Academic/Nonprofit Terms; Industry Terms: Not Available to Industry
How to cite: pMXs-Gfi1b was a gift from Kateri Moore & Filipe Pereira (Addgene plasmid # 131611 ; http://n2t.net/addgene:131611 ; RRID:Addgene_131611)
