[The description below was written by a language model from this plasmid's Addgene catalogue record and pLannotate feature annotations shown in this document.]
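Description:
pMXs-Gfi1b is a Moloney murine leukemia virus (MMLV)-based retroviral expression vector built on the pMXs backbone, carrying the mouse Gfi1b coding sequence for expression in mammalian cells. In bacteria it is maintained through a high-copy ColE1/pUC-type origin and selected with ampicillin via the β-lactamase gene and its native promoter. The catalogue lists a total size of about 5.6 kb, consistent with the sequenced record.

The viral portion begins with a 5′ MMLV long terminal repeat, followed by the MMLV packaging signal (with a short MESV Ψ-like fragment), a truncated gag segment lacking its start codon, which forms part of the extended packaging region, and a pol-derived region containing a splice acceptor. The roughly 990 bp Gfi1b insert was cloned between EcoRI and BamHI in the multiple cloning site just downstream, and a 3′ LTR closes the proviral unit. No internal promoter is annotated, so expression is presumably driven by the 5′ LTR, as is standard for pMXs vectors. The automated annotation labels only about 640 bp as a Gfi1b fragment, shorter than the stated insert, and splits the 3′ LTR into a small piece matched to a self-inactivating ΔU3 LTR plus a standard MMLV LTR; these probably reflect how the annotation tool matched the sequence rather than a truncated gene or a self-inactivating design. No tag, reporter or mammalian selection marker is recorded.

Because gag, pol and env functions are absent, the plasmid must be supplied to a packaging cell line to yield replication-defective virus for stable transduction of dividing cells. Gfi1b encodes a transcriptional regulator important in erythroid and megakaryocytic development, and the associated publication concerns inducing a hemogenic program in mouse fibroblasts.
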