Features (pLannotate 1.2.2; 13 found; start..end, strand, type, name):
      1..594     +  LTR            LTR: long terminal repeat from Moloney murine leukemia virus
    657..856     +  misc_feature   MMLV Ψ: packaging signal of Moloney murine leukemia virus (MMLV)
    908..996     +  misc_feature   MESV Ψ (fragment): packaging signal of murine embryonic stem cell virus
   1073..1489    +  CDS            gag (truncated): truncated Moloney murine leukemia virus (MMLV) gag gene lacking the start codon
   1499..1873    +  misc_feature   pol region: Moloney murine leukemia virus (MMLV) pol region containing the splice acceptor site
   1897..1921    +  misc_feature   MCS (fragment): multiple cloning site
   1922..2560    +  CDS            Gfi1b (fragment): GFI1B_MOUSE - Experimental evidence at protein level: Swiss-Prot protein existence level 1. Essential proto-oncogenic transcriptional regulator necessary for development and differentiation of erythroid and megakaryocytic lineages. Component of a RCOR-GFI-KDM1A-HDAC complex that suppresses, via histone deacetylase (HDAC) recruitment, a number of genes implicated in multilineage blood cell development and controls hematopoietic differentiation. Transcriptional repressor or activator depending on both promoter and cell type context; represses promoter activity of SOCS1 and SOCS3 and thus, may re
   2993..3114    +  LTR            3' LTR (ΔU3) (fragment): self-inactivating 3' long terminal repeat (LTR) from Moloney murine leukemia virus
   3115..3584    +  LTR            LTR: long terminal repeat from Moloney murine leukemia virus
   3650..3702    -  CDS            lacI (fragment): lac repressor; lacI; The lac repressor binds to the lac operator to inhibit transcription in E. coli. This inhibition can be relieved by adding lactose or isopropyl-β-D-thiogalactopyranoside (IPTG).
   3885..4473    -  rep_origin     ori: high-copy-number ColE1/pMB1/pBR322/pUC origin of replication
   4637..5497    -  CDS            AmpR: β-lactamase; bla; confers resistance to ampicillin, carbenicillin, and related antibiotics
   5498..5602    -  promoter       AmpR promoter: bla
>Addgene plasmid #131611 | pMXs-Gfi1b | addgene full sequence | sequence record 265950 | Addgene NGS Result
AATGAAAGACCCCACCTGTAGGTTTGGCAAGCTAGCTTAAGTAACGCCATTTTGCAAGGCATGGAAAAAT
ACATAACTGAGAATAGAAAAGTTCAGATCAAGGTCAGGAACAGATGGAACAGCTGAATATGGGCCAAACA
GGATATCTGTGGTAAGCAGTTCCTGCCCCGGCTCAGGGCCAAGAACAGATGGAACAGCTGAATATGGGCC
AAACAGGATATCTGTGGTAAGCAGTTCCTGCCCCGGCTCAGGGCCAAGAACAGATGGTCCCCAGATGCGG
TCCAGCCCTCAGCAGTTTCTAGAGAACCATCAGATGTTTCCAGGGTGCCCCAAGGACCTGAAATGACCCT
GTGCCTTATTTGAACTAACCAATCAGTTCGCTTCTCGCTTCTGTTCGCGCGCTTCTGCTCCCCGAGCTCA
ATAAAAGAGCCCACAACCCCTCACTCGGCGCGCCAGTCCTCCGATTGACTGAGTCGCCCGGGTACCCGTG
TATCCAATAAACCCTCTTGCAGTTGCATCCGACTTGTGGTCTCGCTGTTCCTTGGGAGGGTCTCCTCTGA
GTGATTGACTACCCGTCAGCGGGGGTCTTTCATTTGGGGGCTCGTCCGGGATCGGGAGACCCCTGCCCAG
GGACCACCGACCCACCACCGGGAGGTAAGCTGGCCAGCAACTTATCTGTGTCTGTCCGATTGTCTAGTGT
CTATGACTGATTTTATGCGCCTGCGTCGGTACTAGTTAGCTAACTAGCTCTGTATCTGGCGGACCCGTGG
TGGAACTGACGAGTTCGGAACACCCGGCCGCAACCCTGGGAGACGTCCCAGGGACTTCGGGGGCCGTTTT
TGTGGCCCGACCTGAGTCCAAAAATCCCGATCGTTTTGGACTCTTTGGTGCACCCCCCTAATAGGAGGGA
TATGTGGTTCTGGTAGGAGACGAGAACCTAAAACAGTTCCCGCCTCCGTCTGAATTTTTGCTTTCGGTTT
GGGACCGAAGCCGCGCCGCGCGTCTTGTCTGCTGCAGCATCGTTCTGTGTTGTCTCTGTCTGACTGTGTT
TCTGTATTTGTCTGAAAATTAGGGCCAGACTGTTACCACTCCCTTAAGTTTGACCTTAGGTCACTGGAAA
GATGTCGAGCGGATCGCTCACAACCAGTCGGTAGATGTCAAGAAGAGACGTTGGGTTACCTTCTGCTCTG
CAGAATGGCCAACCTTTAACGTCGGATGGCCGCGAGACGGCACCTTTAACCGAGACCTCATCACCCAGGT
TAAGATCAAGGTCTTTTCACCTGGCCCGCATGGACACCCAGACCAGGTCCCCTACATCGTGACCTGGGAA
GCCTTGGCTTTTGACCCCCCTCCCTGGGTCAAGCCCTTTGTACACCCTAAGCCTCCGCCTCCTCTTCCTC
CATCCGCCCCGTCTCTCCCCCTTGAACCTCCTCGTTCGACCCCGCCTCGATCCTCCCTTTATCCAGCCCT
CACTCCTTCTCTAGGCGCCCCCATATGGCCATATGAGATCTTATATGGGGCACCCCCGCCCCTTGTAAAC
TTCCCTGACCCTGACATGACAAGAGTTACTAACAGCCCCTCTCTCCAAGCTCACTTACAGGCTCTCTACT
TAGTCCAGCACGAAGTCTGGAGACCTCTGGCGGCAGCCTACCAAGAACAACTGGACCGACCGGTGGTACC
TCACCCTTACCGAGTCGGCGACACAGTGTGGGTCCGCCGACACCAGACTAAGAACCTAGAACCTCGCTGG
AAAGGACCTTACACAGTCCTGCTGACCACCCCCACCGCCCTCAAAGTAGACGGCATCGCAGCTTGGATAC
ACGCCGCCCACGTGAAGGCTGCCGACCCCGGGGGTGGACCATCCTCTAGACTGCCGGATCTAGCTAGTTA
ATTAAGGATCTCGAGCTCAAGCTTCGAATTCATGCCACGGTCCTTTCTAGTGAAGAGTAAGAAGGCACAC
ACTTACCACCAGCCCCGGGCACAGGGTGATGAGCTGGTCTGGCCTCCTGCTGTAATTCCTGTGGCAAAAG
AGCATAGCCAGAGTGCCAGCCCTCTTCTCAGCACACCGCTTCCAAGCCAGACCTTGGACTGGAACACAAT
CAAACAGGAGCGGGAGATGTTGCTGAACCAGAGCCTTCCCAAGATGGCCTCAGCCCCAGAGGGGCCTCTC
GTGACACCCCAACCCCAGGATGGGGAATCACCACTCTCTGAGTCACCCCCTTTCTACAAGCCCAGCTTCT
CCTGGGATACCTTGGCCTCCTCCTACAGCCACAGCTACACACAGACCCCCTCCACCATGCAGTCCGCCTT
CCTGGAGCGCTCCGTGAGGCTGTACGGCAGCCCCCTCGTGCCCAGCACAGAGTCTCCCTTGGACTTCCGC
CTCCGCTACTCTCCAGGCATGGACACTTACCACTGTGTCAAGTGCAACAAGGTGTTCTCCACCCCTCATG
GGCTAGAAGTGCATGTCCGCCGCTCTCACAGCGGAACCCGGCCCTTTGCCTGTGATGTCTGTGGCAAAAC
CTTTGGCCACGCTGTGAGCTTGGAGCAGCATACTCACGTCCACTCACAGGAGCGAAGCTTCGAGTGCCGG
ATGTGTGGCAAAGCCTTCAAGCGTTCATCCACCCTGTCCACCCACCTGCTCATCCACTCGGACACTCGGC
CCTACCCCTGCCAGTTCTGTGGGAAGCGCTTCCACCAGAAGTCGGACATGAAGAAACACACCTACATCCA
CACAGGTGAGAAGCCCCACAAGTGCCAGGTGTGTGGGAAAGCCTTCAGCCAGAGCTCCAACCTCATCACC
CACAGCCGCAAGCACACAGGCTTCAAGCCGTTCAGCTGTGAGCTGTGCACCAAGGGCTTCCAGCGCAAGG
TGGACCTGCGACGTCACCGTGAGAGTCAACACAATCTCAAGTGAGGATCCGTTAACGCGGCCGCCAGCAC
AGTGGTCGACGATAAAATAAAAGATTTTATTTAGTCTCCAGAAAAAGGGGGGAATGAAAGACCCCACCTG
TAGGTTTGGCAAGCTAGCTTAAGTAACGCCATTTTGCAAGGCATGGAAAAATACATAACTGAGAATAGAG
AAGTTCAGATCAAGGTCAGGAACAGATGGAACAGCTGAATATGGGCCAAACAGGATATCTGTGGTAAGCA
GTTCCTGCCCCGGCTCAGGGCCAAGAACAGATGGAACAGCTGAATATGGGCCAAACAGGATATCTGTGGT
AAGCAGTTCCTGCCCCGGCTCAGGGCCAAGAACAGATGGTCCCCAGATGCGGTCCAGCCCTCAGCAGTTT
CTAGAGAACCATCAGATGTTTCCAGGGTGCCCCAAGGACCTGAAATGACCCTGTGCCTTATTTGAACTAA
CCAATCAGTTCGCTTCTCGCTTCTGTTCGCGCGCTTCTGCTCCCCGAGCTCAATAAAAGAGCCCACAACC
CCTCACTCGGGGCGCCAGTCCTCCGATTGACTGAGTCGCCCGGGTACCCGTGTATCCAATAAACCCTCTT
GCAGTTGCATCCGACTTGTGGTCTCGCTGTTCCTTGGGAGGGTCTCCTCTGAGTGATTGACTACCCGTCA
GCGGGGGTCTTTCACATGCAGCATGTATCAAAATTAATTTGGTTTTTTTTCTTAAGTATTTACATTAAAT
GGCCATAGTTGCATTAATGAATCGGCCAACGCGCGGGGAGAGGCGGTTTGCGTATTGGGCGCTCTTCCGC
TTCCTCGCTCACTGACTCGCTGCGCTCGGTCGTTCGGCTGCGGCGAGCGGTATCAGCTCACTCAAAGGCG
GTAATACGGTTATCCACAGAATCAGGGGATAACGCAGGAAAGAACATGTGAGCAAAAGGCCAGCAAAAGG
CCAGGAACCGTAAAAAGGCCGCGTTGCTGGCGTTTTTCCATAGGCTCCGCCCCCCTGACGAGCATCACAA
AAATCGACGCTCAAGTCAGAGGTGGCGAAACCCGACAGGACTATAAAGATACCAGGCGTTTCCCCCTGGA
AGCTCCCTCGTGCGCTCTCCTGTTCCGACCCTGCCGCTTACCGGATACCTGTCCGCCTTTCTCCCTTCGG
GAAGCGTGGCGCTTTCTCATAGCTCACGCTGTAGGTATCTCAGTTCGGTGTAGGTCGTTCGCTCCAAGCT
GGGCTGTGTGCACGAACCCCCCGTTCAGCCCGACCGCTGCGCCTTATCCGGTAACTATCGTCTTGAGTCC
AACCCGGTAAGACACGACTTATCGCCACTGGCAGCAGCCACTGGTAACAGGATTAGCAGAGCGAGGTATG
TAGGCGGTGCTACAGAGTTCTTGAAGTGGTGGCCTAACTACGGCTACACTAGAAGAACAGTATTTGGTAT
CTGCGCTCTGCTGAAGCCAGTTACCTTCGGAAAAAGAGTTGGTAGCTCTTGATCCGGCAAACAAACCACC
GCTGGTAGCGGTGGTTTTTTTGTTTGCAAGCAGCAGATTACGCGCAGAAAAAAAGGATCTCAAGAAGATC
CTTTGATCTTTTCTACGGGGTCTGACGCTCAGTGGAACGAAAACTCACGTTAAGGGATTTTGGTCATGAG
ATTATCAAAAAGGATCTTCACCTAGATCCTTTTGCGGCCGGCCGCAAATCAATCTAAAGTATATATGAGT
AAACTTGGTCTGACAGTTACCAATGCTTAATCAGTGAGGCACCTATCTCAGCGATCTGTCTATTTCGTTC
ATCCATAGTTGCCTGACTCCCCGTCGTGTAGATAACTACGATACGGGAGGGCTTACCATCTGGCCCCAGT
GCTGCAATGATACCGCGAGACCCACGCTCACCGGCTCCAGATTTATCAGCAATAAACCAGCCAGCCGGAA
GGGCCGAGCGCAGAAGTGGTCCTGCAACTTTATCCGCCTCCATCCAGTCTATTAATTGTTGCCGGGAAGC
TAGAGTAAGTAGTTCGCCAGTTAATAGTTTGCGCAACGTTGTTGCCATTGCTACAGGCATCGTGGTGTCA
CGCTCGTCGTTTGGTATGGCTTCATTCAGCTCCGGTTCCCAACGATCAAGGCGAGTTACATGATCCCCCA
TGTTGTGCAAAAAAGCGGTTAGCTCCTTCGGTCCTCCGATCGTTGTCAGAAGTAAGTTGGCCGCAGTGTT
ATCACTCATGGTTATGGCAGCACTGCATAATTCTCTTACTGTCATGCCATCCGTAAGATGCTTTTCTGTG
ACTGGTGAGTACTCAACCAAGTCATTCTGAGAATAGTGTATGCGGCGACCGAGTTGCTCTTGCCCGGCGT
CAATACGGGATAATACCGCGCCACATAGCAGAACTTTAAAAGTGCTCATCATTGGAAAACGTTCTTCGGG
GCGAAAACTCTCAAGGATCTTACCGCTGTTGAGATCCAGTTCGATGTAACCCACTCGTGCACCCAACTGA
TCTTCAGCATCTTTTACTTTCACCAGCGTTTCTGGGTGAGCAAAAACAGGAAGGCAAAATGCCGCAAAAA
AGGGAATAAGGGCGACACGGAAATGTTGAATACTCATACTCTTCCTTTTTCAATATTATTGAAGCATTTA
TCAGGGTTATTGTCTCATGAGCGGATACATATTTGAATGTATTTAGAAAAATAAACAAATAGGGGTTCCG
CGCACATTTCCCCGAAAAGTGCCACCTGCAT
